Addgene plasmid #80044: pCMV-EPN-01*(ΔL1+L2)
Purpose: Expression of EPN-01* mutated in both L domains
Depositing lab: Wesley Sundquist. Depositing organization: University of Utah. Publication: Designed proteins induce the formation of nanocage-containing extracellular vesicles. Votteler J, Ogohara C, Yi S, Hsia Y, Nattermann U, Belnap DM, King NP, Sundquist WI. Nature. 2016 Dec 8;540(7632):292-295. doi: 10.1038/nature20607. Epub 2016 Nov 30. PubMed 27919066.
Backbone
  Vector backbone: pCMV(WT)
  Backbone manufacturer: ...
  Backbone size w/o insert (bp): 5478
  Total vector size (bp): 6305
  Vector type: Mammalian Expression
  Selectable markers: Neomycin (select with G418)
Growth in bacteria
  Bacterial resistance: Ampicillin, 100 μg/mL
  Growth temperature: 37°C
  Growth strain: DH5alpha
  Copy number: High Copy
Gene/Insert
  Gene/Insert name: EPN-01*(L33R)
  Species: Synthetic
  Insert size (bp): 849
  Tag / fusion protein: Myc
Terms and licenses: Academic/Nonprofit Terms; Industry Terms: Not Available to Industry
How to cite: pCMV-EPN-01*(ΔL1+L2) was a gift from Wesley Sundquist (Addgene plasmid # 80044 ; http://n2t.net/addgene:80044 ; RRID:Addgene_80044)
