[The description below was written by a language model from this plasmid's Addgene catalogue record and pLannotate feature annotations shown in this document.]
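Description:
pCMV-EPN-01*(ΔL1+L2) is a 6.3 kb mammalian expression plasmid built on a pCMV(WT) backbone. It is maintained in E. coli through a high-copy ColE1/pUC-type origin and a β-lactamase gene conferring ampicillin resistance. An f1 origin is also present, along with remnants of lac regulatory elements and a pBR322 bom fragment. For selection in mammalian cells it carries a neomycin phosphotransferase gene driven by the SV40 enhancer/early promoter and terminated by an SV40 polyadenylation signal, which allows G418 selection.

The payload is an approximately 850 bp synthetic open reading frame, listed as EPN-01*(L33R) and carrying a Myc tag. It sits downstream of the human CMV immediate early enhancer and promoter and is followed by the bovine growth hormone polyadenylation signal. A T7 promoter lies just upstream of the insert region. The automated annotation recognises only one part of the coding region: a segment matching the p6 region of HIV-1 Gag, which mediates budding by recruiting the host ESCRT-associated factors TSG101 and ALIX (PDCD6IP/AIP1) through its late (L) domains. The rest of the designed protein is not annotated, and the position of the Myc tag is not given.

According to the stated purpose, this version of EPN-01* is mutated in both L domains, although the record does not specify the exact substitutions, and the insert name points to a different mutation (L33R) than the plasmid name does. The associated work concerns designed proteins that induce release of nanocage-containing extracellular vesicles. The construct therefore plausibly serves as a budding-defective comparator for the parental EPN-01* protein, testing whether release depends on L-domain function, though the record does not say so explicitly.
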