Features (pLannotate 1.2.2; 20 found; start..end, strand, type, name):
     28..80      -  misc_feature   bom (fragment): basis of mobility region from pBR322
    235..614     +  enhancer       CMV enhancer: human cytomegalovirus immediate early enhancer
    615..818     +  promoter       CMV promoter: human cytomegalovirus (CMV) immediate early promoter
    814..847     +  LTR            5' LTR (truncated) (fragment): truncated 5' long terminal repeat (LTR) from HIV-1
    863..881     +  promoter       T7 promoter: promoter for bacteriophage T7 RNA polymerase
   1642..1797    +  CDS            gag (fragment): GAG_HV1H2 - Experimental evidence at protein level: Swiss-Prot protein existence level 1. [p6-gag]: Plays a role in budding of the assembled particle by interacting with the host class E VPS proteins TSG101 and PDCD6IP/AIP1. From Human immunodeficiency virus type 1 group M subtype B (isolate HXB2) (HIV-1).
   1902..2126    +  polyA_signal   bGH poly(A) signal: bovine growth hormone polyadenylation signal
   2130..2151    +  promoter       SV40 promoter (fragment): SV40 enhancer and early promoter
   2172..2600    +  rep_origin     f1 ori (sequence partly withheld): f1 bacteriophage origin of replication; arrow indicates direction of (+) strand synthesis
   2614..2943    +  promoter       SV40 promoter: SV40 enhancer and early promoter
   3010..3801    +  CDS            neo: KKA2_KLEPN - Also known as kan, nptII. Experimental evidence at protein level: Swiss-Prot protein existence level 1. Resistance to kanamycin, neomycin, paromomycin, ribostamycin, butirosin and gentamicin B. From Klebsiella pneumoniae.
   3825..3983    +  CDS            ble (fragment): BLE_KLEPN - Experimental evidence at protein level: Swiss-Prot protein existence level 1. Binding protein with a strong affinity to the bleomycin family of antibiotics. Binds to CL990; an antimitotic-antibiotic compound. From Klebsiella pneumoniae.
   3978..4099    +  polyA_signal   SV40 poly(A) signal: SV40 polyadenylation signal
   4172..4188    -  protein_bind   lac operator: The lac repressor binds to the lac operator to inhibit transcription in E. coli. This inhibition can be relieved by adding lactose or isopropyl-β-D-thiogalactopyranoside (IPTG). lac repressor encoded by lacI
   4196..4226    -  promoter       lac promoter: promoter for the E. coli lac operon
   4241..4262    -  protein_bind   CAP binding site: CAP binding activates transcription in the presence of cAMP. E. coli catabolite activator protein
   4275..4367    -  CDS            lacI (fragment): lac repressor; lacI; The lac repressor binds to the lac operator to inhibit transcription in E. coli. This inhibition can be relieved by adding lactose or isopropyl-β-D-thiogalactopyranoside (IPTG).
   4550..5138    -  rep_origin     ori: high-copy-number ColE1/pMB1/pBR322/pUC origin of replication
   5309..6169    -  CDS            AmpR: β-lactamase; bla; confers resistance to ampicillin, carbenicillin, and related antibiotics
   6170..6274    -  promoter       AmpR promoter: bla
>Addgene plasmid #80044 | pCMV-EPN-01*(ΔL1+L2) | depositor full sequence | sequence record 150314 | pCMV-EPN-01*(ΔL1+L2) sequence 6305 bps
GACGGATCGGGAGATCTCCCGATCCCCTATGGTGCACTCTCAGTACAATCTGCTCTGATGCCGCATAGTT
AAGCCAGTATCTGCTCCCTGCTTGTGTGTTGGAGGTCGCTGAGTAGTGCGCGAGCAAAATTTAAGCTACA
ACAAGGCAAGGCTTGACCGACAATTGCATGAAGAATCTGCTTAGGGTTAGGCGTTTTGCGCTGCTTCGCG
ATGTACGGGCCAGATATACGCGTTGACATTGATTATTGACTAGTTATTAATAGTAATCAATTACGGGGTC
ATTAGTTCATAGCCCATATATGGAGTTCCGCGTTACATAACTTACGGTAAATGGCCCGCCTGGCTGACCG
CCCAACGACCCCCGCCCATTGACGTCAATAATGACGTATGTTCCCATAGTAACGCCAATAGGGACTTTCC
ATTGACGTCAATGGGTGGAGTATTTACGGTAAACTGCCCACTTGGCAGTACATCAAGTGTATCATATGCC
AAGTACGCCCCCTATTGACGTCAATGACGGTAAATGGCCCGCCTGGCATTATGCCCAGTACATGACCTTA
TGGGACTTTCCTACTTGGCAGTACATCTACGTATTAGTCATCGCTATTACCATGGTGATGCGGTTTTGGC
AGTACATCAATGGGCGTGGATAGCGGTTTGACTCACGGGGATTTCCAAGTCTCCACCCCATTGACGTCAA
TGGGAGTTTGTTTTGGCACCAAAATCAACGGGACTTTCCAAAATGTCGTAACAACTCCGCCCCATTGACG
CAAATGGGCGGTAGGCGTGTACGGTGGGAGGTCTATATAAGCAGAGCTCTCTGGCTAACTAGAGAACCCA
CTGCTTACTGGCTTATCGAAATTAATACGACTCACTATAGGGAGACCCAAGCTGGCTAGCGTTTAAACGG
GCCCTCTAGAATTATCGATCCGGAGGTACCCGGGCGGCCGCATGGGTGCGCGTGCGTCTGGTTCTAAATC
TGGCTCCGGCTCTGACTCTGGTAGCAAAATGGAAGAGCTGTTCAAGAAACACAAGATCGTTGCCGTGCTG
CGTGCCAATAGTGTGGAAGAAGCGAAAAAGAAAGCGCTGGCGGTTTTCCTGGGCGGCGTTCATCTGATTG
AAATTACCTTTACCGTGCCGGATGCGGATACCGTGATTAAGGAACTGAGCTTTCTGAAGGAAATGGGCGC
GATTATTGGTGCGGGCACCGTGACCAGCGTGGAGCAGTGCCGTAAAGCGGTGGAAAGTGGCGCCGAATTC
ATTGTGAGTCCGCACCTGGACGAGGAAATTAGCCAATTTTGCAAGGAGAAGGGTGTGTTCTATATGCCAG
GCGTTATGACCCCGACCGAACTGGTGAAAGCCATGAAACTGGGCCATACCATCTTAAAACTGTTTCCGGG
TGAGGTGGTGGGTCCGCAGTTTGTTAAAGCGATGAAAGGTCCGTTTCCGAATGTGAAATTTGTGCCAACC
GGCGGTGTTAATCTGGACAATGTGTGCGAATGGTTCAAAGCGGGCGTGCTGGCCGTGGGCGTGGGCAGCG
CGTTAGTGAAAGGCACCCCGGTGGAAGTGGCGGAAAAGGCCAAGGCGTTCGTTGAGAAGATTCGTGGCTG
CACCGAACAGAAACTGATTAGCGAAGAAGATCTGCAGTCTCGTCCGGAAGCGGCCGCAGCGCCGGAAGAA
TCTTTCCGTTCTGGTGTTGAAACCACCACGCCACCGCAAAAACAGGAGCCGATCGACAAAGAACTGGCCG
CGCTGACCTCTCTGCGTTCTCTGTTCGGTAACGACCCGTCTTCTCAGTGACTCGAGAAGCTTGCTAGCAG
ATCTTTTTCCCTCTGCCAAAAATTATGGGGACATCATGAAGCCCCTTGAGCACTTAAGTTTAAACCGCTG
ATCAGCCTCGACTGTGCCTTCTAGTTGCCAGCCATCTGTTGTTTGCCCCTCCCCCGTGCCTTCCTTGACC
CTGGAAGGTGCCACTCCCACTGTCCTTTCCTAATAAAATGAGGAAATTGCATCGCATTGTCTGAGTAGGT
GTCATTCTATTCTGGGGGGTGGGGTGGGGCAGGACAGCAAGGGGGAGGATTGGGAAGACAATAGCAGGCA
TGCTGGGGATGCGGTGGGCTCTATGGCTTCTGAGGCGGAAAGAACCAGCTGGGGCTCTAGGGGGTATCCC
C
[124 nt withheld, positions 2172-2295]
C
[91 nt withheld, positions 2297-2387]
A
[49 nt withheld, positions 2389-2437]
CCTTTGACGTTGGAGTCCACGTTCTTT
[37 nt withheld, positions 2465-2501]
ACCCTATCTCGGTCTATTCTTTTGATTTATAAGGGATTTTGCCGATTTCGGCCTATTGGTTAAAAAATGA
GCTGATTTAACAAAAATTTAACGCGAATTAATTCTGTGGAATGTGTGTCAGTTAGGGTGTGGAAAGTCCC
CAGGCTCCCCAGCAGGCAGAAGTATGCAAAGCATGCATCTCAATTAGTCAGCAACCAGGTGTGGAAAGTC
CCCAGGCTCCCCAGCAGGCAGAAGTATGCAAAGCATGCATCTCAATTAGTCAGCAACCATAGTCCCGCCC
CTAACTCCGCCCATCCCGCCCCTAACTCCGCCCAGTTCCGCCCATTCTCCGCCCCATGGCTGACTAATTT
TTTTTATTTATGCAGAGGCCGAGGCCGCCTCTGCCTCTGAGCTATTCCAGAAGTAGTGAGGAGGCTTTTT
TGGAGGCCTAGGCTTTTGCAAAAAGCTCCCGGGAGCTTGTATATCCATTTTCGGATCTGATCAAGAGACA
GGATGAGGATCGTTTCGCATGATTGAACAAGATGGATTGCACGCAGGTTCTCCGGCCGCTTGGGTGGAGA
GGCTATTCGGCTATGACTGGGCACAACAGACAATCGGCTGCTCTGATGCCGCCGTGTTCCGGCTGTCAGC
GCAGGGGCGCCCGGTTCTTTTTGTCAAGACCGACCTGTCCGGTGCCCTGAATGAACTGCAGGACGAGGCA
GCGCGGCTATCGTGGCTGGCCACGACGGGCGTTCCTTGCGCAGCTGTGCTCGACGTTGTCACTGAAGCGG
GAAGGGACTGGCTGCTATTGGGCGAAGTGCCGGGGCAGGATCTCCTGTCATCTCACCTTGCTCCTGCCGA
GAAAGTATCCATCATGGCTGATGCAATGCGGCGGCTGCATACGCTTGATCCGGCTACCTGCCCATTCGAC
CACCAAGCGAAACATCGCATCGAGCGAGCACGTACTCGGATGGAAGCCGGTCTTGTCGATCAGGATGATC
TGGACGAAGAGCATCAGGGGCTCGCGCCAGCCGAACTGTTCGCCAGGCTCAAGGCGCGCATGCCCGACGG
CGAGGATCTCGTCGTGACCCATGGCGATGCCTGCTTGCCGAATATCATGGTGGAAAATGGCCGCTTTTCT
GGATTCATCGACTGTGGCCGGCTGGGTGTGGCGGACCGCTATCAGGACATAGCGTTGGCTACCCGTGATA
TTGCTGAAGAGCTTGGCGGCGAATGGGCTGACCGCTTCCTCGTGCTTTACGGTATCGCCGCTCCCGATTC
GCAGCGCATCGCCTTCTATCGCCTTCTTGACGAGTTCTTCTGAGCGGGACTCTGGGGTTCGAAATGACCG
ACCAAGCGACGCCCAACCTGCCATCACGAGATTTCGATTCCACCGCCGCCTTCTATGAAAGGTTGGGCTT
CGGAATCGTTTTCCGGGACGCCGGCTGGATGATCCTCCAGCGCGGGGATCTCATGCTGGAGTTCTTCGCC
CACCCCAACTTGTTTATTGCAGCTTATAATGGTTACAAATAAAGCAATAGCATCACAAATTTCACAAATA
AAGCATTTTTTTCACTGCATTCTAGTTGTGGTTTGTCCAAACTCATCAATGTATCTTATCATGTCTGTAT
ACCGTCGACCTCTAGCTAGAGCTTGGCGTAATCATGGTCATAGCTGTTTCCTGTGTGAAATTGTTATCCG
CTCACAATTCCACACAACATACGAGCCGGAAGCATAAAGTGTAAAGCCTGGGGTGCCTAATGAGTGAGCT
AACTCACATTAATTGCGTTGCGCTCACTGCCCGCTTTCCAGTCGGGAAACCTGTCGTGCCAGCTGCATTA
ATGAATCGGCCAACGCGCGGGGAGAGGCGGTTTGCGTATTGGGCGCTCTTCCGCTTCCTCGCTCACTGAC
TCGCTGCGCTCGGTCGTTCGGCTGCGGCGAGCGGTATCAGCTCACTCAAAGGCGGTAATACGGTTATCCA
CAGAATCAGGGGATAACGCAGGAAAGAACATGTGAGCAAAAGGCCAGCAAAAGGCCAGGAACCGTAAAAA
GGCCGCGTTGCTGGCGTTTTTCCATAGGCTCCGCCCCCCTGACGAGCATCACAAAAATCGACGCTCAAGT
CAGAGGTGGCGAAACCCGACAGGACTATAAAGATACCAGGCGTTTCCCCCTGGAAGCTCCCTCGTGCGCT
CTCCTGTTCCGACCCTGCCGCTTACCGGATACCTGTCCGCCTTTCTCCCTTCGGGAAGCGTGGCGCTTTC
TCATAGCTCACGCTGTAGGTATCTCAGTTCGGTGTAGGTCGTTCGCTCCAAGCTGGGCTGTGTGCACGAA
CCCCCCGTTCAGCCCGACCGCTGCGCCTTATCCGGTAACTATCGTCTTGAGTCCAACCCGGTAAGACACG
ACTTATCGCCACTGGCAGCAGCCACTGGTAACAGGATTAGCAGAGCGAGGTATGTAGGCGGTGCTACAGA
GTTCTTGAAGTGGTGGCCTAACTACGGCTACACTAGAAGAACAGTATTTGGTATCTGCGCTCTGCTGAAG
CCAGTTACCTTCGGAAAAAGAGTTGGTAGCTCTTGATCCGGCAAACAAACCACCGCTGGTAGCGGTGGTT
TTTTTGTTTGCAAGCAGCAGATTACGCGCAGAAAAAAAGGATCTCAAGAAGATCCTTTGATCTTTTCTAC
GGGGTCTGACGCTCAGTGGAACGAAAACTCACGTTAAGGGATTTTGGTCATGAGATTATCAAAAAGGATC
TTCACCTAGATCCTTTTAAATTAAAAATGAAGTTTTAAATCAATCTAAAGTATATATGAGTAAACTTGGT
CTGACAGTTACCAATGCTTAATCAGTGAGGCACCTATCTCAGCGATCTGTCTATTTCGTTCATCCATAGT
TGCCTGACTCCCCGTCGTGTAGATAACTACGATACGGGAGGGCTTACCATCTGGCCCCAGTGCTGCAATG
ATACCGCGAGACCCACGCTCACCGGCTCCAGATTTATCAGCAATAAACCAGCCAGCCGGAAGGGCCGAGC
GCAGAAGTGGTCCTGCAACTTTATCCGCCTCCATCCAGTCTATTAATTGTTGCCGGGAAGCTAGAGTAAG
TAGTTCGCCAGTTAATAGTTTGCGCAACGTTGTTGCCATTGCTACAGGCATCGTGGTGTCACGCTCGTCG
TTTGGTATGGCTTCATTCAGCTCCGGTTCCCAACGATCAAGGCGAGTTACATGATCCCCCATGTTGTGCA
AAAAAGCGGTTAGCTCCTTCGGTCCTCCGATCGTTGTCAGAAGTAAGTTGGCCGCAGTGTTATCACTCAT
GGTTATGGCAGCACTGCATAATTCTCTTACTGTCATGCCATCCGTAAGATGCTTTTCTGTGACTGGTGAG
TACTCAACCAAGTCATTCTGAGAATAGTGTATGCGGCGACCGAGTTGCTCTTGCCCGGCGTCAATACGGG
ATAATACCGCGCCACATAGCAGAACTTTAAAAGTGCTCATCATTGGAAAACGTTCTTCGGGGCGAAAACT
CTCAAGGATCTTACCGCTGTTGAGATCCAGTTCGATGTAACCCACTCGTGCACCCAACTGATCTTCAGCA
TCTTTTACTTTCACCAGCGTTTCTGGGTGAGCAAAAACAGGAAGGCAAAATGCCGCAAAAAAGGGAATAA
GGGCGACACGGAAATGTTGAATACTCATACTCTTCCTTTTTCAATATTATTGAAGCATTTATCAGGGTTA
TTGTCTCATGAGCGGATACATATTTGAATGTATTTAGAAAAATAAACAAATAGGGGTTCCGCGCACATTT
CCCCGAAAAGTGCCACCTGACGTC
