>Addgene plasmid #80044 | pCMV-EPN-01*(ΔL1+L2) | addgene partial sequence | sequence record 157753 | T7 5'-TAATACGACTCACTATAGGG-3'
ATTATCGATCCGGAGGTACCCGGGCGGCCGCATGGGTGCGCGTGCGTCTGGTTCTAAATCTGGCTCCGGC
TCTGACTCTGGTAGCAAAATGGAAGAGCTGTTCAAGAAACACAAGATCGTTGCCGTGCTGCGTGCCAATA
GTGTGGAAGAAGCGAAAAAGAAAGCGCTGGCGGTTTTCCTGGGCGGCGTTCATCTGATTGAAATTACCTT
TACCGTGCCGGATGCGGATACCGTGATTAAGGAACTGAGCTTTCTGAAGGAAATGGGCGCGATTATTGGT
GCGGGCACCGTGACCAGCGTGGAGCAGTGCCGTAAAGCGGTGGAAAGTGGCGCCGAATTCATTGTGAGTC
CGCACCTGGACGAGGAAATTAGCCAATTTTGCAAGGAGAAGGGTGTGTTCTATATGCCAGGCGTTATGAC
CCCGACCGAACTGGTGAAAGCCATGAAACTGGGCCATACCATCTTAAAACTGTTTCCGGGTGAGGTGGTG
GGTCCGCAGTTTGTTAAAGCGATGAAAGGTCCGTTTCCGAATGTGAAATTTGTGCCAACCGGCGGTGTTA
ATCTGGACAATGTGTGCGAATGGTTCAAAGCGGGCGTGCTGGCCGTGGGCGTGGGCAGCGCGTTAGTGAA
AGGCACCCCGGTGGAAGTGGCGGAAAAGGCCAAGGCGTTCGTTGAGAAGATTCGTGGCTGCACCGAACAG
AAACTGATTAGCGAAGAAGATCTGCAGTCTCGTCCGGAAGCGGCCGCAGCGCCGGAAGAATCTTTCCGTT
CTGGTGTTGAAACCACCACGCCACCGCAAA
