>Addgene plasmid #80044 | pCMV-EPN-01*(ΔL1+L2) | addgene partial sequence | sequence record 157754 | BGH-rev 5'-TAGAAGGCACAGTCGAGG-3'
GGGCTTCATGATGTCCCCATAATTTTTGGCAGAGGGAAAAAGATCTGCTAGCAAGCTTCTCGAGTCACTG
AGAAGACGGGTCGTTACCGAACAGAGAACGCAGAGAGGTCAGCGCGGCCAGTTCTTTGTCGATCGGCTCC
TGTTTTTGCGGTGGCGTGGTGGTTTCAACACCAGAACGGAAAGATTCTTCCGGCGCTGCGGCCGCTTCCG
GACGAGACTGCAGATCTTCTTCGCTAATCAGTTTCTGTTCGGTGCAGCCACGAATCTTCTCAACGAACGC
CTTGGCCTTTTCCGCCACTTCCACCGGGGTGCCTTTCACTAACGCGCTGCCCACGCCCACGGCCAGCACG
CCCGCTTTGAACCATTCGCACACATTGTCCAGATTAACACCGCCGGTTGGCACAAATTTCACATTCGGAA
ACGGACCTTTCATCGCTTTAACAAACTGCGGACCCACCACCTCACCCGGAAACAGTTTTAAGATGGTATG
GCCCAGTTTCATGGCTTTCACCAGTTCGGTCGGGGTCATAACGCCTGGCATATAGAACACACCCTTCTCC
TTGCAAAATTGGCTAATTTCCTCGTCCAGGTGCGGACTCACAATGAATTCGGCGCCACTTTCCACCGCTT
TACGGCACTGCTCCACGCTGGTCACGGTGCCCGCACCAATAATCGCGCCCATTTCCTTCAGAAAGCTCAG
TTCCTTAATCACGGTATCCGCATCCGGCACGGTAAAGGTAATTTCAATCAGATGAACGCCGCCCAGGAAA
